Addgene plasmid #60876: CIP2Aprom27bp-pGL4.10Luc
Purpose: Luc reporter driven by 27 bp of the CIP2A promoter
Depositing lab: Jukka Westermarck. Depositing organization: University of Turku. Publication: ETS1 mediates MEK1/2-dependent overexpression of cancerous inhibitor of protein phosphatase 2A (CIP2A) in human cancer cells. Khanna A, Okkeri J, Bilgen T, Tiirikka T, Vihinen M, Visakorpi T, Westermarck J. PLoS One. 2011 Mar 22;6(3):e17979. doi: 10.1371/journal.pone.0017979. PubMed 21445343.
Backbone
  Vector backbone: pGL4.10(luc2)
  Backbone manufacturer: Promega
  Backbone size w/o insert (bp): 4242
  Vector type: Luciferase ; Promoterless
Growth in bacteria
  Bacterial resistance: Ampicillin, 100 μg/mL
  Growth temperature: 37°C
  Growth strain: DH5alpha
  Copy number: High Copy
Gene/Insert
  Gene/Insert name: 27 bp promoter fragment of Cancerous Inhibitor of PP2A (alt name: 27 bp CIP2A promoter)
  Species: H. sapiens (human)
  Insert size (bp): 27
  Entrez Gene: CIP2A (a.k.a. KIAA1524, NOCIVA, p90)
Terms and licenses: Academic/Nonprofit Terms; Industry Terms: Not Available to Industry
Depositor comments: Then various length luciferase promoter constructs were created using the Deletion Kit for Kilo-Sequencing (Takara Bio Inc., Japan) as per the manufacturer’s instructions. Please note that there are some discrepancies between Addgene's quality control sequences and the depositor's sequence. The depositor noted that these discrepancies do NOT affect plasmid function.
How to cite: CIP2Aprom27bp-pGL4.10Luc was a gift from Jukka Westermarck (Addgene plasmid # 60876 ; http://n2t.net/addgene:60876 ; RRID:Addgene_60876)
