[The description below was written by a language model from this plasmid's Addgene catalogue record.]
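Description:
CIP2Aprom27bp-pGL4.10Luc is a firefly luciferase reporter plasmid built on the promoterless pGL4.10(luc2) backbone (4242 bp without insert). It is propagated in E. coli as a high-copy plasmid under ampicillin selection. The pGL4.10 vector carries the luc2 luciferase coding sequence with no promoter of its own, so reporter expression in transfected cells depends on whatever regulatory sequence is cloned upstream. No feature table is provided with the record, so the exact cloning sites, the orientation of the insert and the positions of other backbone elements are not stated.

The insert is a 27 bp fragment of the human CIP2A promoter (Cancerous Inhibitor of PP2A, also known as KIAA1524, NOCIVA or p90), placed so that it drives luciferase. According to the depositor's comments, the plasmid belongs to a series of promoter constructs of varying lengths generated with a commercial nested-deletion kit, which makes this a very short member of a deletion panel. Such a series is typically used to map which promoter regions are required for transcriptional activity by comparing luciferase output across fragments. The associated study concerns ETS1-mediated, MEK1/2-dependent overexpression of CIP2A in human cancer cells, and a minimal fragment like this one would plausibly serve as a near-baseline comparator for the longer constructs, although the record does not say so explicitly. The record also notes some discrepancies between the repository's quality-control sequence and the depositor's sequence, which the depositor reports do not affect plasmid function.
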