>Addgene plasmid #60876 | CIP2Aprom27bp-pGL4.10Luc | depositor partial sequence | sequence record 102844 | pGL4.10Luc backbone
GGCCTAACTGGCCGGTACCTGAGCTCGCTAGCCTCGAGGATATCAAGATCTGGCCTCGGCGGCCAAGCTT
GGCAATCCGGTACTGTTGGTAAAGCCACCATGGAAGATGCCAAAAACATTAAGAAGGGCCCAGCGCCATT
CTACCCACTCGAAGACGGGACCGCCGGCGAGCAGCTGCACAAAGCCATGAAGCGCTACGCCCTGGTGCCC
GGCACCATCGCCTTTACCGACGCACATATCGAGGTGGACATTACCTACGCCGAGTACTTCGAGATGAGCG
TTCGGCTGGCAGAAGCTATGAAGCGCTATGGGCTGAATACAAACCATCGGATCGTGGTGTGCAGCGAGAA
TAGCTTGCAGTTCTTCATGCCCGTGTTGGGTGCCCTGTTCATCGGTGTGGCTGTGGCCCCAGCTAACGAC
ATCTACAACGAGCGCGAGCTGCTGAACAGCATGGGCATCAGCCAGCCCACCGTCGTATTCGTGAGCAAGA
AAGGGCTGCAAAAGATCCTCAACGTGCAAAAGAAGCTACCGATCATACAAAAGATCATCATCATGGATAG
CAAGACCGACTACCAGGGCTTCCAAAGCATGTACACCTTCGTGACTTCCCATTTGCCACCCGGCTTCAAC
GAGTACGACTTCGTGCCCGAGAGCTTCGACCGGGACAAAACCATCGCCCTGATCATGAACAGTAGTGGCA
GTACCGGATTGCCCAAGGGCGTAGCCCTACCGCACCGCACCGCTTGTGTCCGATTCAGTCATGCCCGCGA
CCCCATCTTCGGCAACCAGATCATCCCCGACACCGCTATCCTCAGCGTGGTGCCATTTCACCACGGCTTC
GGCATGTTCACCACGCTGGGCTACTTGATCTGCGGCTTTCGGGTCGTGCTCATGTACCGCTTCGAGGAGG
AGCTATTCTTGCGCAGCTTGCAAGACTATAAGATTCAATCTGCCCTGCTGGTGCCCACACTATTTAGCTT
CTTCGCTAAGAGCACTCTCATCGACAAGTACGACCTAAGCAACTTGCACGAGATCGCCAGCGGCGGGGCG
CCGCTCAGCAAGGAGGTAGGTGAGGCCGTGGCCAAACGCTTCCACCTACCAGGCATCCGCCAGGGCTACG
GCCTGACAGAAACAACCAGCGCCATTCTGATCACCCCCGAAGGGGACGACAAGCCTGGCGCAGTAGGCAA
GGTGGTGCCCTTCTTCGAGGCTAAGGTGGTGGACTTGGACACCGGTAAGACACTGGGTGTGAACCAGCGC
GGCGAGCTGTGCGTCCGTGGCCCCATGATCATGAGCGGCTACGTTAACAACCCCGAGGCTACAAACGCTC
TCATCGACAAGGACGGCTGGCTGCACAGCGGCGACATCGCCTACTGGGACGAGGACGAGCACTTCTTCAT
CGTGGACCGGCTGAAGAGCCTGATCAAATACAAGGGCTACCAGGTAGCCCCAGCCGAACTGGAGAGCATC
CTGCTGCAACACCCCAACATCTTCGACGCCGGGGTCGCCGGCCTGCCCGACGACGATGCCGGCGAGCTGC
CCGCCGCAGTCGTCGTGCTGGAACACGGTAAAACCATGACCGAGAAGGAGATCGTGGACTATGTGGCCAG
CCAGGTTACAACCGCCAAGAAGCTGCGCGGTGGTGTTGTGTTCGTGGACGAGGTGCCTAAAGGACTGACC
GGCAAGTTGGACGCCCGCAAGATCCGCGAGATTCTCATTAAGGCCAAGAAGGGCGGCAAGATCGCCGTGT
AATAATTCTAGAGTCGGGGCGGCCGGCCGCTTCGAGCAGACATGATAAGATACATTGATGAGTTTGGACA
AACCACAACTAGAATGCAGTGAAAAAAATGCTTTATTTGTGAAATTTGTGATGCTATTGCTTTATTTGTA
ACCATTATAAGCTGCAATAAACAAGTTAACAACAACAATTGCATTCATTTTATGTTTCAGGTTCAGGGGG
AGGTGTGGGAGGTTTTTTAAAGCAAGTAAAACCTCTACAAATGTGGTAAAATCGATAAGGATCCGTCGAC
CGATGCCCTTGAGAGCCTTCAACCCAGTCAGCTCCTTCCGGTGGGCGCGGGGCATGACTATCGTCGCCGC
ACTTATGACTGTCTTCTTTATCATGCAACTCGTAGGACAGGTGCCGGCAGCGCTCTTCCGCTTCCTCGCT
CACTGACTCGCTGCGCTCGGTCGTTCGGCTGCGGCGAGCGGTATCAGCTCACTCAAAGGCGGTAATACGG
TTATCCACAGAATCAGGGGATAACGCAGGAAAGAACATGTGAGCAAAAGGCCAGCAAAAGGCCAGGAACC
GTAAAAAGGCCGCGTTGCTGGCGTTTTTCCATAGGCTCCGCCCCCCTGACGAGCATCACAAAAATCGACG
CTCAAGTCAGAGGTGGCGAAACCCGACAGGACTATAAAGATACCAGGCGTTTCCCCCTGGAAGCTCCCTC
GTGCGCTCTCCTGTTCCGACCCTGCCGCTTACCGGATACCTGTCCGCCTTTCTCCCTTCGGGAAGCGTGG
CGCTTTCTCATAGCTCACGCTGTAGGTATCTCAGTTCGGTGTAGGTCGTTCGCTCCAAGCTGGGCTGTGT
GCACGAACCCCCCGTTCAGCCCGACCGCTGCGCCTTATCCGGTAACTATCGTCTTGAGTCCAACCCGGTA
AGACACGACTTATCGCCACTGGCAGCAGCCACTGGTAACAGGATTAGCAGAGCGAGGTATGTAGGCGGTG
CTACAGAGTTCTTGAAGTGGTGGCCTAACTACGGCTACACTAGAAGAACAGTATTTGGTATCTGCGCTCT
GCTGAAGCCAGTTACCTTCGGAAAAAGAGTTGGTAGCTCTTGATCCGGCAAACAAACCACCGCTGGTAGC
GGTGGTTTTTTTGTTTGCAAGCAGCAGATTACGCGCAGAAAAAAAGGATCTCAAGAAGATCCTTTGATCT
TTTCTACGGGGTCTGACGCTCAGTGGAACGAAAACTCACGTTAAGGGATTTTGGTCATGAGATTATCAAA
AAGGATCTTCACCTAGATCCTTTTAAATTAAAAATGAAGTTTTAAATCAATCTAAAGTATATATGAGTAA
ACTTGGTCTGACAGCGGCCGCAAATGCTAAACCACTGCAGTGGTTACCAGTGCTTGATCAGTGAGGCACC
GATCTCAGCGATCTGCCTATTTCGTTCGTCCATAGTGGCCTGACTCCCCGTCGTGTAGATCACTACGATT
CGTGAGGGCTTACCATCAGGCCCCAGCGCAGCAATGATGCCGCGAGAGCCGCGTTCACCGGCCCCCGATT
TGTCAGCAATGAACCAGCCAGCAGGGAGGGCCGAGCGAAGAAGTGGTCCTGCTACTTTGTCCGCCTCCAT
CCAGTCTATGAGCTGCTGTCGTGATGCTAGAGTAAGAAGTTCGCCAGTGAGTAGTTTCCGAAGAGTTGTG
GCCATTGCTACTGGCATCGTGGTATCACGCTCGTCGTTCGGTATGGCTTCGTTCAACTCTGGTTCCCAGC
GGTCAAGCCGGGTCACATGATCACCCATATTATGAAGAAATGCAGTCAGCTCCTTAGGGCCTCCGATCGT
TGTCAGAAGTAAGTTGGCCGCGGTGTTGTCGCTCATGGTAATGGCAGCACTACACAATTCTCTTACCGTC
ATGCCATCCGTAAGATGCTTTTCCGTGACCGGCGAGTACTCAACCAAGTCGTTTTGTGAGTAGTGTATAC
GGCGACCAAGCTGCTCTTGCCCGGCGTCTATACGGGACAACACCGCGCCACATAGCAGTACTTTGAAAGT
GCTCATCATCGGGAATCGTTCTTCGGGGCGGAAAGACTCAAGGATCTTGCCGCTATTGAGATCCAGTTCG
ATATAGCCCACTCTTGCACCCAGTTGATCTTCAGCATCTTTTACTTTCACCAGCGTTTCGGGGTGTGCAA
AAACAGGCAAGCAAAATGCCGCAAAGAAGGGAATGAGTGCGACACGAAAATGTTGGATGCTCATACTCGT
CCTTTTTCAATATTATTGAAGCATTTATCAGGGTTACTAGTACGTCTCTCAAGGATAAGTAAGTAATATT
AAGGTACGGGAGGTATTGGACAGGCCGCAATAAAATATCTTTATTTTCATTACATCTGTGTGTTGGTTTT
TTGTGTGAATCGATAGTACTAACATACGCTCTCCATCAAAACAAAACGAAACAAAACAAACTAGCAAAAT
AGGCTGTCCCCAGTGCAAGTGCAGGTGCCAGAACATTTCTCT
