>Addgene plasmid #60876 | CIP2Aprom27bp-pGL4.10Luc | addgene partial sequence | sequence record 137980 | RVprimer3 5'-CTAGCAAAATAGGCTGTCCC-3'
ATTTCTCTGGCCTAACTGGCCGGCAAGGGGGTGGGGCCGAAAATCAAAAAAAGCGCGGCGAAAGCTAAAG
GCCGGCGCACGCTGGGCGGTGGTGGTCCCTAAGCCGGGCCGCGGCCGGTGCAATGGACTCCACTGCCTGC
TTGAAGTCCTTGCTCCTGACTGTCAGTCAGTACAAAGCCGTGAAGTCAGAGGCGAACGCCACTCAGCTTT
TGCGGCACTTGGAGGTAATTTCTGGAAGATCTGGCCTCGGCGGCCAAGCTTGGCAATCCGGTACTGTTGG
TAAAGCCACCATGGAAGATGCCAAAAACATTAAGAAGGGCCCAGCGCCATTCTACCCACTCGAAGACGGG
ACCGCCGGCGAGCAGCTGCACAAAGCCATGAAGCGCTACGCCCTGGTGCCCGGCACCATCGCCTTTACCG
ACGCACATATCGAGGTGGACATTACCTACGCCGAGTACTTCGAGATGAGCGTTCGGCTGGCAGAAGCTAT
GAAGCGCTATGGGCTGAATACAAACCATCGGATCGTGGTGTGCAGCGAGAATAGCTTGCAGTTCTTCATG
CCCGTGTTGGGTGCCCTGTTCATCGGTGTGGCTGTGGCCCCAGCTAACGACATCTACAACGAGCGCGAGC
TGCTGAACAGCATGGGCATCAGCCAGCCCACCGTCGTATTCGTGAGCAAGAAAGGGCTGCAAAAGATCCT
CAACGTGCAAAAGAAGCTACCGATCATACAAAAGATCATCATCATGGATAGCAAGACCGACTACCAGGGC
TTCCAAAGCATGTACACCTTCGTGACTTCCCATTTGCCACCCGGCTTCAACGAGTACGACTTCGTGCCCG
AGAGCTTCGACCGGGACAAAACCATCGCCCTGATCATGAACAGTAGTGGCAGTACCGGATTGCCCAAGGG
CGTAGCCCTACCGCACCGCACCGCTTGTGTCCGA
