>Addgene plasmid #60876 | CIP2Aprom27bp-pGL4.10Luc | addgene partial sequence | sequence record 137981 | Luc2-Rev 5'-GCCCTTCTTAATGTTTTTG-3'
GGATTGCCAAGCTTGGCCGCCGAGGCCAGATCTTCCAGAAATTACCTCCAAGTGCCGCAAAAGCTGAGTG
GCGTTCGCCTCTGACTTCACGGCTTTGTACTGACTGACAGTCAGGAGCAAGGACTTCAAGCAGGCAGTGG
AGTCCATTGCACCGGCCGCGGCCCGGCTTAGGGACCACCACCGCCCAGCGTGCGCCGGCCTTTAGCTTTC
GCCGCGCTTTTTTTGATTTTCGGCCCCACCCCCTTGCCGGCCAGTTAGGCCAGAGAAATGTTCTGGCACC
TGCACTTGCACTGGGGACAGCCTATTTTGCTAGTTTGTTTTGTTTCGTTTTGTTTTGATGGAGAGCGTAT
GTTAGTACTATCGATTCACACAAAAAACCAACACACAGATGTAATGAAAATAAAGATATTTTATTGCGGC
CTGTCCAATACCTCCCGTACCTTAATATTACTTACTTATCCTTGAGAGACGTACTAGTAACCCTGATAAA
TGCTTCAATAATATTGAAAAAGGACGAGTATGAGCATCCAACATTTTCGTGTCGCACTCATTCCCTTCTT
TGCGGCATTTTGCTTGCCTGTTTTTGCACACCCCGAAACGCTGGTGAAAGTAAAAGATGCTGAAGATCAA
CTGGGTGCAAGAGTGGGCTATATCGAACTGGATCTCAATAGCGGCAAGATCCTTGAGTCTTTCCGCCCCG
AAGAACGATTCCCGATGATGAGCACTTTCAAAGTACTGCTATGTGGCGCGGTGTTGTCCCGTATAGACGC
CGGGCAAGAGCAGCTTGGTCGCCGTATACACTACTCACAAAACGACTTGGTTGAGTACTCGCCGGTCACG
GAAAAGCATCTTACGGATGGCATGAC
